Addgene plasmid #79678: 5HT2C-RNA1-FLAG
Purpose: serotonin receptor 2C RNA isoform 1 with C-terminal flag tag
Depositing lab: Stefan Stamm. Depositing organization: University of Kentucky. Publication: Oligonucleotide-induced alternative splicing of serotonin 2C receptor reduces food intake. Zhang Z, Shen M, Gresch PJ, Ghamari-Langroudi M, Rabchevsky AG, Emeson RB, Stamm S. EMBO Mol Med. 2016 Aug 1;8(8):878-94. doi: 10.15252/emmm.201506030. PubMed 27406820.
Backbone
  Vector backbone: pEGFP-N1
  Backbone size w/o insert (bp): 4700
  Total vector size (bp): 5200
  Vector type: Mammalian Expression
  Selectable markers: Neomycin (select with G418)
Growth in bacteria
  Bacterial resistance: Kanamycin, 50 μg/mL
  Growth temperature: 37°C
  Growth strain: DH5alpha
  Copy number: Unknown
Gene/Insert
  Gene/Insert name: 5HT2C-RNA1 (alt names: serotonin receptor 2C short isoform; HTR2C, RNA1)
  Species: H. sapiens (human)
  Insert size (bp): 1000
  Entrez Gene: HTR2C (a.k.a. 5-HT1C, 5-HT2C, 5-HTR2C, 5HTR2C, HTR1C)
  Promoter: CMV
  Tag / fusion protein: flag (C terminal on insert)
  Cloning method: Restriction Enzyme; 5′ cloning site EcoRI (unknown if destroyed); 3′ cloning site BamHI (not destroyed)
  Sequencing primers: 5′ CMV
Terms and licenses: Academic/Nonprofit Terms; Industry Terms: Not Available to Industry
How to cite: 5HT2C-RNA1-FLAG was a gift from Stefan Stamm (Addgene plasmid # 79678 ; http://n2t.net/addgene:79678 ; RRID:Addgene_79678)
