[The description below was written by a language model from this plasmid's Addgene catalogue record.]
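Description:
5HT2C-RNA1-FLAG is a mammalian expression plasmid built on the pEGFP-N1 backbone. It carries a human HTR2C (serotonin receptor 2C) cDNA corresponding to the short "RNA1" isoform, with a FLAG epitope fused to the C-terminus of the insert. The insert of roughly 1 kb was placed by restriction cloning between the EcoRI and BamHI sites of the polylinker and is transcribed from the CMV immediate-early promoter, which gives strong constitutive expression in most transfected mammalian cell lines. The plasmid is propagated in E. coli under kanamycin selection. The same resistance cassette confers neomycin/G418 resistance in mammalian cells, so stable lines can be selected as well as transient transfectants.

The recorded sizes do not add up: a 4.7 kb backbone plus a 1 kb insert would exceed the stated total of about 5.2 kb. In the parental pEGFP-N1, inserts in the polylinker sit upstream of EGFP. The record lists only FLAG as a tag and does not say whether the EGFP coding sequence is retained, removed, or simply cut off from translation by a stop codon after the tag. No feature table is provided to resolve this.

The RNA1 isoform is one of the alternatively spliced products of the HTR2C pre-mRNA, and the record describes it as the short form of the receptor. The plasmid allows this variant to be expressed on its own and detected with anti-FLAG antibodies, for example by western blotting, immunostaining or immunoprecipitation. It was deposited in connection with work on oligonucleotide-induced shifts in HTR2C alternative splicing and their effect on food intake. In that setting it serves to characterise the short isoform.
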