>Addgene plasmid #79678 | 5HT2C-RNA1-FLAG | addgene partial sequence | sequence record 158420 | CMV-F 5'-CGCAAATGGGCGGTAGGCGTG-3'
AGCAGAGCTGGTTTAGTGAACCGTCAGATCCGCTAGCGCTACCGGACTCAGATCTCGAGCTCAAGCTTCG
AATTCCGCCACCATGGTGAACCTGAGGAATGCGGTGCATTCATTCCTTGTGCACCTAATTGGCCTATTGG
TTTGGCAATGTGATATTTCTGTGAGCCCAGTAGCAGCTATAGTAACTGACATTTTCAATACCTCCGATGG
TGGACGCTTCAAATTCCCAGACGGGGTACAAAACTGGCCAGCACTTTCAATCGTCATCATAATAATCATG
ACAATAGGTGGCAACATCCTTGTGATCATGGCAGTAAGCATGGAAAAGAAACTGCACAATGCCACCAATT
ACTTCTTAATGTCCCTAGCCATTGCTGATATGCTAGTGGGACTACTTGTCATGCCCCTGTCTCTCCTGGC
AATCCTTTATGATTATGTCTGGCCACTACCTAGATATTTGTGCCCCGTCTGGATTTCTTTAGATGTTTTA
TTTTCAACAGCGTCCATCATGCACCTCTGCGCTATATCGCTGGATCGGTGTATCAGTTCCTATCCCTGTG
ATTGGACTGAGGGACGAAGAAAAGGTGTTCGTGAACAACACGACGTGCGTGCTCAACGACCCAAATTTCG
TTCTTATTGGGTCCTTCGTAGCTTTCTTCATACCGCTGACGATTATGGTGATTACGTATTGCCTGACCAT
CTACGTTCTGCGCCGACAAGCTTTGATGTTACTGCACGGCCACACCGAGGAACCGCCTGGACTAAGTCTG
GATTTCCTGAAGTGCTGCAAGAGGAATACGGCCGAGGA
