>Addgene plasmid #79678 | 5HT2C-RNA1-FLAG | addgene partial sequence | sequence record 158964 | F1ori-F 5'-GTGGACTCTTGTTCCAAACTGG-3'
CTATCTCGGTCTATTCTTTTGATTTATAAGGGATTTTGCCGATTTCGGCCTATTGGTTAAAAAATGAGCT
GATTTAACAAAAATTTAACGCGAATTTTAACAAAATATTAACGCTTACAATTTACGCCTTAAGATACATT
GATGAGTTTGGACAAACCACAACTAGAATGCAGTGAAAAAAATGCTTTATTTGTGAAATTTGTGATGCTA
TTGCTTTATTTGTAACCATTATAAGCTGCAATAAACAAGTTAACAACAACAATTGCATTCATTTTATGTT
TCAGGTTCAGGGGGAGGTGTGGGAGGTTTTTTAAAGCAAGTAAAACCTCTACAAATGTGGTATGGCTGAT
TATGATCTAGAGTCGCGGCCGCTTTACTTGTACAGCTCGTCCATGCCGAGAGTGATCCCGGCGGCGGTCA
CGAACTCCAGCAGGACCATGTGATCGCGCTTCTCGTTGGGGTCTTTGCTCAGGGCGGACTGGGTGCTCAG
GTAGTGGTTGTCGGGCAGCAGCACGGGGCCGTCGCCGATGGGGGTGTTCTGCTGGTAGTGGTCGGCGAGC
TGCACGCTGCCGTCCTCGATGTTGTGGCGGATCTTGAAGTTCACCTTGATGCCGTTCTTCTGCTTGTCGG
CCATGATATAGACGTTGTGGCTGTTGTAGTTGTACTCCAGCTTGTGCCCCAGGATGTTGCCGTCCTCCTT
GAAGTCGATGCCCTTCAGCTCGATGCGGTTCACCAGGGTGTCGCCCTCGAACTTCACCTCGGCGCGGGTC
TTGTAGTTGCCGTCGTCCTTGAAG
