>Addgene plasmid #79678 | 5HT2C-RNA1-FLAG | addgene partial sequence | sequence record 167818 | F1ori-R 5'-AGGGAAGAAAGCGAAAGGAG-3'
TAGCGGTCACGCTGCGCGTAACCACCACACCCGCCGCGCTTAATGCGCCGCTACAGGGCGCGTCAGGTGG
CACTTTTCGGGGAAATGTGCGCGGAACCCCTATTTGTTTATTTTTCTAAATACATTCAAATATGTATCCG
CTCATGAGACAATAACCCTGATAAATGCTTCAATAATATTGAAAAAGGAAGAGTCCTGAGGCGGAAAGAA
CCAGCTGTGGAATGTGTGTCAGTTAGGGTGTGGAAAGTCCCCAGGCTCCCCAGCAGGCAGAAGTATGCAA
AGCATGCATCTCAATTAGTCAGCAACCAGGTGTGGAAAGTCCCCAGGCTCCCCAGCAGGCAGAAGTATGC
AAAGCATGCATCTCAATTAGTCAGCAACCATAGTCCCGCCCCTAACTCCGCCCATCCCGCCCCTAACTCC
GCCCAGTTCCGCCCATTCTCCGCCCCATGGCTGACTAATTTTTTTTATTTATGCAGAGGCCGAGGCCGCC
TCGGCCTCTGAGCTATTCCAGAAGTAGTGAGGAGGCTTTTTTGGAGGCCTAGGCTTTTGCAAAGATCGAT
CAAGAGACAGGATGAGGATCGTTTCGCATGATTGAACAAGATGGATTGCACGCAGGTTCTCCGGCCGCTT
GGGTGGAGAGGCTATTCGGCTATGACTGGGCACAACAGACAATCGGCTGCTCTGATGCCGCCGTGTTCCG
GCTGTCAGCGCAGGGGCGCCCGGTTCTTTTTGTCAAGACCGACCTGTCCGGTGCCCTGAATGAACTGCAA
G
