>Addgene plasmid #79678 | 5HT2C-RNA1-FLAG | addgene partial sequence | sequence record 167819 | EGFP-N 5'-CGTCGCCGTCCAGCTCGACCAG-3'
CCTTGCTCACCATGGTGGCGACCGGTGGCTTATCGTCGTCATCCTTGTAATCACGCGTCATGGTGGCGGC
GGATCCGGGTTTGCAGAGTTCTCTTCCTCGGCCGTATTCCTCTTGCAGCACTTCAGGAAATCCAGACTTA
GTCCAGGCGGTTCCTCGGTGTGGCCGTGCAGTAACATCAAAGCTTGTCGGCGCAGAACGTAGATGGTCAG
GCAATACGTAATCACCATAATCGTCAGCGGTATGAAGAAAGCTACGAAGGACCCAATAAGAACGAAATTT
GGGTCGTTGAGCACGCACGTCGTGTTGTTCACGAACACCTTTTCTTCGTCCCTCAGTCCAATCACAGGGA
TAGGAACTGATACACCGATCCAGCGATATAGCGCAGAGGTGCATGATGGACGCTGTTGAAAATAAAACAT
CTAAAGAAATCCAGACGGGGCACAAATATCTAGGTAGTGGCCAGACATAATCATAAAGGATTGCCAGGAG
AGACAGGGGCATGACAAGTAGTCCCACTAGCATATCAGCAATGGCTAGGGACATTAAGAAGTAATTGGTG
GCATTGTGCAGTTTCTTTTCCATGCTTACTGCCATGATCACAAGGATGTTGCCACCTATTGTCATGATTA
TTATGATGACGATTGAAAGTGCTGGCCAGTTTTGTACCCCGTCTGGGAATTTGAAGCGTCCACCATCGGA
GGTATTGAAAATGTCAGTTACTATAGCTGCTACTGGGCTCACAGAAATATCACATTGCCAAACCAATAGG
CCAATTAGGTGCACAAGGAATGAATGCACCGCATTCCTCAGGTTCACCATGGTGGCGGAATTCGAAGCTT
GAGCTCGAGATCTGAGTCCGGTAGCGCTAGCGGATCTGACGGTTCACTAAACCAGCTCTGCTTATATAGA
CCTCCCACCGTACACGCCTACCGCCCATTTGCGTCAATGG
